Addgene plasmid #134301: pBAD-Citroff1
Purpose: Bacterial expression of inverse-response citrate sensor with high binding affinity
Depositing lab: Robert Campbell. Depositing organization: University of Alberta. Publication: High-Performance Intensiometric Direct- and Inverse-Response Genetically Encoded Biosensors for Citrate. Zhao Y, Shen Y, Wen Y, Campbell RE. ACS Cent Sci. 2020 Aug 26;6(8):1441-1450. doi: 10.1021/acscentsci.0c00518. Epub 2020 Jul 9. PubMed 32875085.
Backbone
  Vector backbone: pBAD
  Backbone size w/o insert (bp): 4000
  Total vector size (bp): 5100
  Vector type: Bacterial Expression
Growth in bacteria
  Bacterial resistance: Ampicillin, 100 μg/mL
  Growth temperature: 37°C
  Growth strain: DH5alpha
  Copy number: High Copy
Gene/Insert
  Gene/Insert name: Citroff1
  Species: Synthetic
  Insert size (bp): 1100
  Promoter: pBAD
  Tag / fusion protein: 6-His tag
  Cloning method: Restriction Enzyme; 5′ cloning site Xho1 (not destroyed); 3′ cloning site HindIII (not destroyed)
  Sequencing primers: 5′ ATGCCATAGCATTTTTATCC
Terms and licenses: Academic/Nonprofit Terms; Industry Terms: Not Available to Industry
How to cite: pBAD-Citroff1 was a gift from Robert Campbell (Addgene plasmid # 134301 ; http://n2t.net/addgene:134301 ; RRID:Addgene_134301)
