[The description below was written by a language model from this plasmid's Addgene catalogue record and pLannotate feature annotations shown in this document.]
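Description:
pBAD-Citroff1 is a bacterial expression plasmid of about 5.1–5.2 kb, built on the pBAD backbone, that produces Citroff1, a synthetic, genetically encoded fluorescent biosensor for citrate. It is described as an inverse-response sensor with high binding affinity, meaning that its fluorescence signal falls rather than rises when citrate binds. The plasmid replicates in E. coli from a ColE1/pMB1-type origin and is listed as high copy. The sequence also retains the pBR322 bom region and only a fragment of rop. Selection is by ampicillin through the β-lactamase gene driven by its own promoter.

Expression is controlled by the arabinose-inducible araBAD promoter, with the araC regulator encoded divergently on the same plasmid, so transcription is tightly controlled and switched on by L-arabinose. The open reading frame begins with the standard pBAD leader: a 6xHis tag (annotated as a fragment of a composite tag), the T7 gene 10 leader that aids translation, and the Xpress epitope with its enterokinase site. The sensor of roughly 1.1 kb follows, cloned between XhoI and HindIII. In the annotation, a fragment of the Klebsiella pneumoniae CitA sensor kinase, whose periplasmic domain binds citrate, is inserted between two segments of an Aequorea-derived green fluorescent protein. This layout is typical of single-fluorescent-protein intensiometric sensors, in which ligand-induced conformational change in the binding domain alters the chromophore environment. The rrnB T1 and T2 terminators close the transcription unit. The construct suits production and His-tag purification of the sensor protein for in vitro characterisation, or screening of the sensor in bacteria.
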