Features (pLannotate 1.2.2; 16 found; start..end, strand, type, name):
      1..285     +  promoter       araBAD promoter: araBAD; promoter of the L-arabinose operon of E. coli; the araC regulatory gene is transcribed in the opposite direction (Guzman et al., 1995)
    331..351     +  CDS            capTEV™ (fragment): composite tag for in vivo biotinylation, TEV protease cleavage, and 6xHis tagging
    352..384     +  CDS            T7 tag (gene 10 leader): leader peptide from bacteriophage T7 gene 10 promotes efficient translation in E. coli
    388..411     +  CDS            Xpress™ tag: Xpress™ epitope tag, including an enterokinase recognition and cleavage site
    418..861     +  CDS            cEGFP (fragment): cEGFP is a basic (constitutively fluorescent) green fluorescent protein published in 2008, derived from Aequorea victoria.
    868..1257    +  CDS            citA (fragment): CITA_KLEPN - Experimental evidence at protein level: Swiss-Prot protein existence level 1. Member of the two-component regulatory system CitA/CitB. Probably activates CitB by phosphorylation. The periplasmic domain binds H-citrate(2-), which is essential for induction of the citrate- fermentation genes. From Klebsiella pneumoniae.
   1267..1533    +  CDS            cEGFP (fragment): cEGFP is a basic (constitutively fluorescent) green fluorescent protein published in 2008, derived from Aequorea victoria.
   1626..1741    +  ncRNA          5S rRNA: Accession: RF00001 - 5S ribosomal RNA
   1745..1831    +  terminator     rrnB T1 terminator: Escherichia coli rrnB; transcription terminator T1 from the E. coli rrnB gene
   1923..1950    +  terminator     rrnB T2 terminator: transcription terminator T2 from the E. coli rrnB gene
   1969..2060    +  promoter       AmpR promoter: bla
   2061..2921    +  CDS            AmpR: β-lactamase; bla; confers resistance to ampicillin, carbenicillin, and related antibiotics
   3092..3680    +  rep_origin     ori: high-copy-number ColE1/pMB1/pBR322/pUC origin of replication
   3866..4006    -  misc_feature   bom: basis of mobility region from pBR322
   4108..4148    -  CDS            rop (fragment): Rop protein, which maintains plasmids at low copy number; rop
   4270..5148    -  CDS            araC: L-arabinose regulatory protein; araC
>Addgene plasmid #134301 | pBAD-Citroff1 | addgene full sequence | sequence record 263430 | Addgene NGS Result
AAGAAACCAATTGTCCATATTGCATCAGACATTGCCGTCACTGCGTCTTTTACTGGCTCTTCTCGCTAAC
CAAACCGGTAACCCCGCTTATTAAAAGCATTCTGTAACAAAGCGGGACCAAAGCCATGACAAAAACGCGT
AACAAAAGTGTCTATAATCACGGCAGAAAAGTCCACATTGATTATTTGCACGGCGTCACACTTTGCTATG
CCATAGCATTTTTATCCATAAGATTAGCGGATCCTACCTGACGCTTTTTATCGCAACTCTCTACTGTTTC
TCCATACCCGTTTTTTGGGCTAACAGGAGGAATTAACCATGGGGGGTTCTCATCATCATCATCATCATGG
TATGGCTAGCATGACTGGTGGACAGCAAATGGGTCGGGATCTGTACGACGATGACGATAAGGATCCTGGC
TCGAGAATGGTGAGCAAGGGCGAGGAGCTGTTCACCGGGGTGGTGCCCATCCTGGTCGAGCTGGACGGCG
ACGTAAACGGCCACAAGTTCAGCGTGTCCGGCGAGGGTGAGGGCGATGCCACCTACGGCAAGCTGACCCT
GAAGTTCATCTGCACCACCGGCAAGCTGCCCGTGCCCTGGCCCACCCTCGTGACCACCCTGACCTACGGC
GTGCAGTGCTTCAGCCGCTACCCCGACCACATGAAGCAGCACGACTTCTTCAAGTCCGCCATGCCCGAAG
GCTACATCCAGGAGCGCACCATCTTCTTCAAGGACGACGGCAACTACAAGACCCGCGCCGAGGTGAAGTT
CGAGGGCGACACCCTGGTGAACCGCATCGAGCTGAAGGGCATCGACTTCAAGGAGGACGGCAACATCCTG
GGGCACAAGCTGGAGTACAACTGGCAGACCGAGGAGCGTCTGCATTATCAGGTCGGGCAACGGGCGCTGA
TTCAGGCGATGCAGATTTCGGCGATGCCGGAGCTGGTGGAGGCAGTGCAGAAACGCGATCTCGCCAGAAT
CAAAGCCCTTATCGGCCCCATGCGTTCGTTCTCCGACGCCACCTACATCACCGTCGGTGATGCCAGCGGC
CAGCGCCTCTATCACGTCAATCCTGATGAAATCGGCAAATCGATGGAAGGCGGCGATAGCGATGAGGCGT
TGATAAACGCTAAAAGCTACGTGTCAGTGCGCAAAGGCTCGCTGGGATCGTCGCTGCGCGGTAAATCGCC
GATTCAGGACGCAACCGGCAAGGTGATCGGCATTGTGTCGGTAGGCTATACCATTGAGCAACTGGAACCG
AATTTTGTCTATATCATGGCCGACAAGCAGAAGAACGGCATCAAGGCGAACTTCCACATCCGCCACAACA
TCGAGGACGGCGGCGTGCAGCTCGCCTACCACTACCAGCAGAACACCCCCATCGGCGACGGCCCCGTGCT
GCTGCCCGACAACCACTACCTGAGCGTGCAGTCCCAACTTTCGAAAGACCCCAACGAGAAGCGCGATCAC
ATGGTCCTGCTGGAGTTCGTGACCGCCGCCGGGATCACTCTCGGCATGGTCGAGCTGTACAAGTAAAAGC
TTGGCTGTTTTGGCGGATGAGAGAAGATTTTCAGCCTGATACAGATTAAATCAGAACGCAGAAGCGGTCT
GATAAAACAGAATTTGCCTGGCGGCAGTAGCGCGGTGGTCCCACCTGACCCCATGCCGAACTCAGAAGTG
AAACGCCGTAGCGCCGATGGTAGTGTGGGGTCTCCCCATGCGAGAGTAGGGAACTGCCAGGCATCAAATA
AAACGAAAGGCTCAGTCGAAAGACTGGGCCTTTCGTTTTATCTGTTGTTTGTCGGTGAACGCTCTCCTGA
GTAGGACAAATCCGCCGGGAGCGGATTTGAACGTTGCGAAGCAACGGCCCGGAGGGTGGCGGGCAGGACG
CCCGCCATAAACTGCCAGGCATCAAATTAAGCAGAAGGCCATCCTGACGGATGGCCTTTTTGCGTTTCTA
CAAACTCTTTTGTTTATTTTTCTAAATACATTCAAATATGTATCCGCTCATGAGACAATAACCCTGATAA
ATGCTTCAATAATATTGAAAAAGGAAGAGTATGAGTATTCAACATTTCCGTGTCGCCCTTATTCCCTTTT
TTGCGGCATTTTGCCTTCCTGTTTTTGCTCACCCAGAAACGCTGGTGAAAGTAAAAGATGCTGAAGATCA
GTTGGGTGCACGAGTGGGTTACATCGAACTGGATCTCAACAGCGGTAAGATCCTTGAGAGTTTTCGCCCC
GAAGAACGTTTTCCAATGATGAGCACTTTTAAAGTTCTGCTATGTGGCGCGGTATTATCCCGTGTTGACG
CCGGGCAAGAGCAACTCGGTCGCCGCATACACTATTCTCAGAATGACTTGGTTGAGTACTCACCAGTCAC
AGAAAAGCATCTTACGGATGGCATGACAGTAAGAGAATTATGCAGTGCTGCCATAACCATGAGTGATAAC
ACTGCGGCCAACTTACTTCTGACAACGATCGGAGGACCGAAGGAGCTAACCGCTTTTTTGCACAACATGG
GGGATCATGTAACTCGCCTTGATCGTTGGGAACCGGAGCTGAATGAAGCCATACCAAACGACGAGCGTGA
CACCACGATGCCTGTAGCAATGGCAACAACGTTGCGCAAACTATTAACTGGCGAACTACTTACTCTAGCT
TCCCGGCAACAATTAATAGACTGGATGGAGGCGGATAAAGTTGCAGGACCACTTCTGCGCTCGGCCCTTC
CGGCTGGCTGGTTTATTGCTGATAAATCTGGAGCCGGTGAGCGTGGGTCTCGCGGTATCATTGCAGCACT
GGGGCCAGATGGTAAGCCCTCCCGTATCGTAGTTATCTACACGACGGGGAGTCAGGCAACTATGGATGAA
CGAAATAGACAGATCGCTGAGATAGGTGCCTCACTGATTAAGCATTGGTAACTGTCAGACCAAGTTTACT
CATATATACTTTAGATTGATTTAAAACTTCATTTTTAATTTAAAAGGATCTAGGTGAAGATCCTTTTTGA
TAATCTCATGACCAAAATCCCTTAACGTGAGTTTTCGTTCCACTGAGCGTCAGACCCCGTAGAAAAGATC
AAAGGATCTTCTTGAGATCCTTTTTTTCTGCGCGTAATCTGCTGCTTGCAAACAAAAAAACCACCGCTAC
CAGCGGTGGTTTGTTTGCCGGATCAAGAGCTACCAACTCTTTTTCCGAAGGTAACTGGCTTCAGCAGAGC
GCAGATACCAAATACTGTCCTTCTAGTGTAGCCGTAGTTAGGCCACCACTTCAAGAACTCTGTAGCACCG
CCTACATACCTCGCTCTGCTAATCCTGTTACCAGTGGCTGCTGCCAGTGGCGATAAGTCGTGTCTTACCG
GGTTGGACTCAAGACGATAGTTACCGGATAAGGCGCAGCGGTCGGGCTGAACGGGGGGTTCGTGCACACA
GCCCAGCTTGGAGCGAACGACCTACACCGAACTGAGATACCTACAGCGTGAGCTATGAGAAAGCGCCACG
CTTCCCGAAGGGAGAAAGGCGGACAGGTATCCGGTAAGCGGCAGGGTCGGAACAGGAGAGCGCACGAGGG
AGCTTCCAGGGGGAAACGCCTGGTATCTTTATAGTCCTGTCGGGTTTCGCCACCTCTGACTTGAGCGTCG
ATTTTTGTGATGCTCGTCAGGGGGGCGGAGCCTATGGAAAAACGCCAGCAACGCGGCCTTTTTACGGTTC
CTGGCCTTTTGCTGGCCTTTTGCTCACATGTTCTTTCCTGCGTTATCCCCTGATTCTGTGGATAACCGTA
TTACCGCCTTTGAGTGAGCTGATACCGCTCGCCGCAGCCGAACGACCGAGCGCAGCGAGTCAGTGAGCGA
GGAAGCGGAAGAGCGCCTGATGCGGTATTTTCTCCTTACGCATCTGTGCGGTATTTCACACCGCATATGG
TGCACTCTCAGTACAATCTGCTCTGATGCCGCATAGTTAAGCCAGTATACACTCCGCTATCGCTACGTGA
CTGGGTCATGGCTGCGCCCCGACACCCGCCAACACCCGCTGACGCGCCCTGACGGGCTTGTCTGCTCCCG
GCATCCGCTTACAGACAAGCTGTGACCGTCTCCGGGAGCTGCATGTGTCAGAGGTTTTCACCGTCATCAC
CGAAACGCGCGAGGCAGCAGATCAATTCGCGCGCGAAGGCGAAGCGGCATGCATAATGTGCCTGTCAAAT
GGACGAAGCAGGGATTCTGCAAACCCTATGCTACTCCGTCAAGCCGTCAATTGTCTGATTCGTTACCAAT
TATGACAACTTGACGGCTACATCATTCACTTTTTCTTCACAACCGGCACGGAACTCGCTCGGGCTGGCCC
CGGTGCATTTTTTAAATACCCGCGAGAAATAGAGTTGATCGTCAAAACCAACATTGCGACCGACGGTGGC
GATAGGCATCCGGGTGGTGCTCAAAAGCAGCTTCGCCTGGCTGATACGTTGGTCCTCGCGCCAGCTTAAG
ACGCTAATCCCTAACTGCTGGCGGAAAAGATGTGACAGACGCGACGGCGACAAGCAAACATGCTGTGCGA
CGCTGGCGATATCAAAATTGCTGTCTGCCAGGTGATCGCTGATGTACTGACAAGCCTCGCGTACCCGATT
ATCCATCGGTGGATGGAGCGACTCGTTAATCGCTTCCATGCGCCGCAGTAACAATTGCTCAAGCAGATTT
ATCGCCAGCAGCTCCGAATAGCGCCCTTCCCCTTGCCCGGCGTTAATGATTTGCCCAAACAGGTCGCTGA
AATGCGGCTGGTGCGCTTCATCCGGGCGAAAGAACCCCGTATTGGCAAATATTGACGGCCAGTTAAGCCA
TTCATGCCAGTAGGCGCGCGGACGAAAGTAAACCCACTGGTGATACCATTCGCGAGCCTCCGGATGACGA
CCGTAGTGATGAATCTCTCCTGGCGGGAACAGCAAAATATCACCCGGTCGGCAAACAAATTCTCGTCCCT
GATTTTTCACCACCCCCTGACCGCGAATGGTGAGATTGAGAATATAACCTTTCATTCCCAGCGGTCGGTC
GATAAAAAAATCGAGATAACCGTTGGCCTCAATCGGCGTTAAACCCGCCACCAGATGGGCATTAAACGAG
TATCCCGGCAGCAGGGGATCATTTTGCGCTTCAGCCATACTTTTCATACTCCCGCCATTCAGAG
